Addgene plasmid #152840: pGBW-m4133384
Purpose: Mammalian expression plasmid for SARS-CoV-2 ORF7a protein
Depositing lab: Ginkgo Bioworks & Benjie Chen. Depositing organization: Ginkgo Bioworks.
Backbone
  Vector backbone: pTwist_CMV_6
  Backbone size w/o insert (bp): 4180
  Vector type: Mammalian Expression
Growth in bacteria
  Bacterial resistance: Ampicillin, 100 μg/mL
  Growth temperature: 37°C
  Growth strain: DH5alpha
  Copy number: High Copy
Gene/Insert
  Gene/Insert name: SARS-CoV-2 ORF7a protein
  Species: Severe acute respiratory syndrome coronavirus 2
  Insert size (bp): 359
  Mutation: wt
  Entrez Gene: ORF7a (a.k.a. GU280_gp07)
  Promoter: CMV
  Tag / fusion protein: Cleavable TEV;S-tag (C terminal on backbone)
  Cloning method: Unknown
Resource information
  A portion of this plasmid was derived from a plasmid made by: GinkgoBioworks
Depositor comments: NCBI reference sequence: YP_009724395.1
How to cite: pGBW-m4133384 was a gift from Ginkgo Bioworks & Benjie Chen (Addgene plasmid # 152840 ; http://n2t.net/addgene:152840 ; RRID:Addgene_152840)
