[The description below was written by a language model from this plasmid's Addgene catalogue record and pLannotate feature annotations shown in this document.]
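Description:
pGBW-m4133384 is a mammalian expression plasmid that carries the wild-type ORF7a coding sequence of SARS-CoV-2 in the pTwist_CMV_6 backbone. In bacteria it replicates from a high-copy ColE1/pUC-type origin and is selected with ampicillin through an intact β-lactamase (AmpR) gene. A short additional β-lactamase fragment is also annotated and appears to be a backbone remnant. No mammalian selection marker is annotated, so the plasmid appears suited to transient transfection rather than selection of stable lines.

The ORF7a open reading frame sits at the start of the circular sequence record, immediately downstream of the CMV immediate-early enhancer and promoter elements annotated at the end of the record. Transcription therefore runs across the numbering origin into the insert. The annotation software identifies the promoter region as a truncated CMV variant plus a small fragment, whereas the catalogue simply lists CMV. An SV40 polyadenylation signal lies downstream of the coding sequence, where it would be expected to serve in transcript processing, although it is annotated on the opposite strand. According to the catalogue, the backbone adds a C-terminal S-tag preceded by a TEV protease cleavage site, which would allow detection or affinity capture followed by tag removal. These elements are not separately annotated in the feature table. The expression unit is flanked by human β-globin insulator elements, a synthetic poly(A) signal, and T7 and rrnG terminators, which help isolate it from read-through transcription originating in the rest of the plasmid.

ORF7a is a viral accessory protein described as an antagonist of the host restriction factor tetherin (BST2). The construct is intended for expressing tagged ORF7a in mammalian cells, for example to study its function or to purify it.
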