Features (pLannotate 1.2.2; 16 found; start..end, strand, type, name):
      5..367     +  CDS            NS7A_SARS2: Experimental evidence at protein level: Swiss-Prot protein existence level 1. Plays a role as antagonist of host tetherin (BST2), disrupting its antiviral effect. Acts by binding to BST2 thereby interfering with its glycosylation. May suppress small interfering RNA (siRNA). May bind to host ITGAL, thereby playing a role in attachment or modulation of leukocytes. From Severe acute respiratory syndrome coronavirus 2 (2019-nCoV) (SARS-CoV-2).
    486..607     -  polyA_signal   SV40 poly(A) signal: SV40 polyadenylation signal
    630..699     -  CDS            large T antigen (fragment): large T antigen from SV40 (simian virus 40)
    722..768     +  terminator     T7 terminator: transcription terminator for bacteriophage T7 RNA polymerase
    798..934     +  terminator     rrnG terminator: transcription terminator from the E. coli ribosomal RNA rrnG operon (Albrechtsen et al., 1991)
    979..1050    +  misc_feature   3' β-globin insulator: insulator downstream of the human β-globin locus (Farrell et al., 2002)
   1276..1864    -  rep_origin     ori: high-copy-number ColE1/pMB1/pBR322/pUC origin of replication
   2036..2100    -  CDS            bla(M) (fragment): β-lactamase lacking the signal sequence; bla(M); allows cytosolic expression of β-lactamase
   2610..3470    +  CDS            AmpR: β-lactamase; bla; confers resistance to ampicillin, carbenicillin, and related antibiotics
   3483..3619    +  terminator     rrnG terminator: transcription terminator from the E. coli ribosomal RNA rrnG operon (Albrechtsen et al., 1991)
   3771..3842    +  misc_feature   5' β-globin insulator: insulator upstream of the human β-globin locus (Farrell et al., 2002)
   3847..3893    -  terminator     T7 terminator: transcription terminator for bacteriophage T7 RNA polymerase
   3911..3959    -  polyA_signal   poly(A) signal: synthetic polyadenylation signal
   4040..4343    +  enhancer       CMV enhancer: human cytomegalovirus immediate early enhancer
   4416..4433    -  promoter       CMV promoter (fragment): human cytomegalovirus (CMV) immediate early promoter
   4496..4547    +  promoter       CMVd2 promoter: truncated human cytomegalovirus (CMV) immediate early promoter that yields moderately reduced expression relative to the full-length promoter
>Addgene plasmid #152840 | pGBW-m4133384 | depositor full sequence | sequence record 295852 | Full Sequence
CACCATGAAGATCATTTTGTTCCTGGCTCTTATAACTCTCGCCACCTGTGAGCTGTACCACTATCAGGAA
TGCGTTAGGGGTACGACAGTGCTCTTAAAAGAGCCTTGCTCATCGGGCACCTATGAAGGGAATAGCCCGT
TTCATCCCCTGGCAGATAACAAGTTTGCGCTAACATGTTTCAGTACTCAATTTGCCTTCGCTTGCCCAGA
CGGAGTCAAACACGTATACCAGCTGAGAGCACGGTCTGTCTCCCCCAAGTTATTCATCCGCCAGGAGGAA
GTGCAAGAGCTCTACAGCCCAATTTTTCTTATAGTTGCCGCTATCGTGTTCATTACCCTGTGTTTTACTC
TCAAACGTAAGACAGAAGAAAACCTTTACTTTCAGTCGAAAGAAACCGCGGCAGCTAAGTTCGAGAGGCA
GCACATGGACAGTTAAGCTAGCTTGACTGACTGAGATACAGCGTACCTTCAGCTCACAGACATGATAAGA
TACATTGATGAGTTTGGACAAACCACAACTAGAATGCAGTGAAAAAAATGCTTTATTTGTGAAATTTGTG
ATGCTATTGCTTTATTTGTAACCATTATAAGCTGCAATAAACAAGTTAACAACAACAATTGCATTCATTT
TATGTTTCAGGTTCAGGGGGAGGTGTGGGAGGTTTTTTAAAGCAAGTAAAACCTCTACAAATGTGGTATT
GGCCCATCTCTATCGGTATCGTAGCATAACCCCTTGGGGCCTCTAAACGGGTCTTGAGGGGTTTTTTGTG
CCCCTCGGGCCGGATTGCTATCTACCGGCATTGGCGCAGAAAAAAATGCCTGATGCGACGCTGCGCGTCT
TATACTCCCACATATGCCAGATTCAGCAACGGATACGGCTTCCCCAACTTGCCCACTTCCATACGTGTCC
TCCTTACCAGAAATTTATCCTTAAGGTCGTCAGCTATCCTGCAGGCGATCTCTCGATTTCGATCAAGACA
TTCCTTTAATGGTCTTTTCTGGACACCACTAGGGGTCAGAAGTAGTTCATCAAACTTTCTTCCCTCCCTA
ATCTCATTGGTTACCTTGGGCTATCGAAACTTAATTAACCAGTCAAGTCAGCTACTTGGCGAGATCGACT
TGTCTGGGTTTCGACTACGCTCAGAATTGCGTCAGTCAAGTTCGATCTGGTCCTTGCTATTGCACCCGTT
CTCCGATTACGAGTTTCATTTAAATCATGTGAGCAAAAGGCCAGCAAAAGGCCAGGAACCGTAAAAAGGC
CGCGTTGCTGGCGTTTTTCCATAGGCTCCGCCCCCCTGACGAGCATCACAAAAATCGACGCTCAAGTCAG
AGGTGGCGAAACCCGACAGGACTATAAAGATACCAGGCGTTTCCCCCTGGAAGCTCCCTCGTGCGCTCTC
CTGTTCCGACCCTGCCGCTTACCGGATACCTGTCCGCCTTTCTCCCTTCGGGAAGCGTGGCGCTTTCTCA
TAGCTCACGCTGTAGGTATCTCAGTTCGGTGTAGGTCGTTCGCTCCAAGCTGGGCTGTGTGCACGAACCC
CCCGTTCAGCCCGACCGCTGCGCCTTATCCGGTAACTATCGTCTTGAGTCCAACCCGGTAAGACACGACT
TATCGCCACTGGCAGCAGCCACTGGTAACAGGATTAGCAGAGCGAGGTATGTAGGCGGTGCTACAGAGTT
CTTGAAGTGGTGGCCTAACTACGGCTACACTAGAAGAACAGTATTTGGTATCTGCGCTCTGCTGAAGCCA
GTTACCTTCGGAAAAAGAGTTGGTAGCTCTTGATCCGGCAAACAAACCACCGCTGGTAGCGGTGGTTTTT
TTGTTTGCAAGCAGCAGATTACGCGCAGAAAAAAAGGATCTCAAGAAGATCCTTTGATCTTTTCTACGGG
GTCTGACGCTCAGTGGAACGAAAACTCACGTTAAGGGATTTTGGTCATGAGATTATCAAAAAGGATCTTC
ACCTAGATCCTTTTAAATTAAAAATGAAGTTTTAAATCAATCTAAAGTATATATGAGTAAACTTGGTCTG
ACAGTTACCAATGCTTAATCAGTGAGGCACCTATCTCAGCGATCTGTCTATTTCGTTCATCCATAGTTGC
ATTTAAATTTCCGAACTCTCCAAGGCCCTCGTCGGAAAATCTTCAAACCTTTCGTCCGATCCATCTTGCA
GGCTACCTCTCGAACGAACTATCGCAAGTCTCTTGGCCGGCCTTGCGCCTTGGCTATTGCTTGGCAGCGC
CTATCGCCAGGTATTACTCCAATCCCGAATATCCGAGATCGGGATCACCCGAGAGAAGTTCAACCTACAT
CCTCAATCCCGATCTATCCGAGATCCGAGGAATATCGAAATCGGGGCGCGCCTGGTGTACCGAGAACGAT
CCTCTCAGTGCGAGTCTCGACGATCCATATCGTTGCTTGGCAGTCAGCCAGTCGGAATCCAGCTTGGGAC
CCAGGAAGTCCAATCGTCAGATATTGTACTCAAGCCTGGTCACGGCAGCGTACCGATCTGTTTAAACCTA
GATATTGATAGTCTGATCGGTCAACGTATAATCGAGTCCTAGCTTTTGCAAACATCTATCAAGAGACAGG
ATCAGCAGGAGGCTTTCGCATGAGTATTCAACATTTCCGTGTCGCCCTTATTCCCTTTTTTGCGGCATTT
TGCCTTCCTGTTTTTGCTCACCCAGAAACGCTGGTGAAAGTAAAAGATGCTGAAGATCAGTTGGGTGCGC
GAGTGGGTTACATCGAACTGGATCTCAACAGCGGTAAGATCCTTGAGAGTTTTCGCCCCGAAGAACGCTT
TCCAATGATGAGCACTTTTAAAGTTCTGCTATGTGGCGCGGTATTATCCCGTATTGACGCCGGGCAAGAG
CAACTCGGTCGCCGCATACACTATTCTCAGAATGACTTGGTTGAGTATTCACCAGTCACAGAAAAGCATC
TTACGGATGGCATGACAGTAAGAGAATTATGCAGTGCTGCCATAACCATGAGTGATAACACTGCGGCCAA
CTTACTTCTGACAACGATTGGAGGACCGAAGGAGCTAACCGCTTTTTTGCACAACATGGGGGATCATGTA
ACTCGCCTTGATCGTTGGGAACCGGAGCTGAATGAAGCCATACCAAACGACGAGCGTGACACCACGATGC
CTGTAGCAATGGCAACAACCTTGCGTAAACTATTAACTGGCGAACTACTTACTCTAGCTTCCCGGCAACA
GTTGATAGACTGGATGGAGGCGGATAAAGTTGCAGGACCACTTCTGCGCTCGGCCCTTCCGGCTGGCTGG
TTTATTGCTGATAAATCTGGAGCCGGTGAGCGTGGGTCTCGCGGTATCATTGCAGCACTGGGGCCAGATG
GTAAGCCCTCCCGTATCGTAGTTATCTACACGACGGGGAGTCAGGCAACTATGGATGAACGAAATAGACA
GATCGCTGAGATAGGTGCCTCACTGATTAAGCATTGGTAACCGATTCTAGGTGCATTGGCGCAGAAAAAA
ATGCCTGATGCGACGCTGCGCGTCTTATACTCCCACATATGCCAGATTCAGCAACGGATACGGCTTCCCC
AACTTGCCCACTTCCATACGTGTCCTCCTTACCAGAAATTTATCCTTAAGATCCCGAATCGTTTAAACTC
GACTCTGGCTCTATCGAATCTCCGTCGTTTCGAGCTTACGCGAACAGCCGTGGCGCTCATTTGCTCGTCG
GGCATCGAATCTCGTCAGCTATCGTCAGCTTACCTTTTTGGCAGCGATCGCGGCTCCCGACATCTTGGAC
CATTAGCTCCACAGGTATCTTCTTCCCTCTAGTGGTCATAACAGCAGCTTCAGCTACCTCTCAATTCAAA
AAACCCCTCAAGACCCGTTTAGAGGCCCCAAGGGGTTATGCTATCAATCGTTGCGTTACACACACAAAAA
ACCAACACACATCCATCTTCGATGGATAGCGATTTTATTATCTAACTGCTGATCGAGTGTAGCCAGATCT
AGTAATCAATTACGGGGTCATTAGTTCATAGCCCATATATGGAGTTCCGCGTTACATAACTTACGGTAAA
TGGCCCGCCTGGCTGACCGCCCAACGACCCCCGCCCATTGACGTCAATAATGACGTATGTTCCCATAGTA
ACGCCAATAGGGACTTTCCATTGACGTCAATGGGTGGAGTATTTACGGTAAACTGCCCACTTGGCAGTAC
ATCAAGTGTATCATATGCCAAGTACGCCCCCTATTGACGTCAATGACGGTAAATGGCCCGCCTGGCATTA
TGCCCAGTACATGACCTTATGGGACTTTCCTACTTGGCAGTACATCTACGTATTAGTCATCGCTATTACC
ATGCTGATGCGGTTTTGGCAGTACATCAATGGGCGTGGATAGCGGTTTGACTCACGGGGATTTCCAAGTC
TCCACCCCATTGACGTCAATGGGAGTTTGTTTTGGCACCAAAATCAACGGGACTTTCCAAAATGTCGTAA
CAACTCCGCCCCATTGACGCAAATGGGCGGTAGGCGTGTACGGTGGGAGGTCTATATAAGCAGAGCTGGT
TTAGTGAACCGTCAGATCAGATCTTTGTCGATCCTACCATCCACTCGACACACCCGCCAGCGGCCGC
